LOCUS       Exported 4791 bp ds-DNA circular SYN 12-MAY-2021
DEFINITION  Localization: Protein Expression Vector , Excitation: 488, Emission:
            507.
ACCESSION   .
VERSION     .
KEYWORDS    mEGFP-pBAD
SOURCE      synthetic DNA construct
  ORGANISM  synthetic DNA construct
REFERENCE   1 (bases 1 to 4791)
  TITLE     Michael Davidson Empty Backbones
REFERENCE   2 (bases 1 to 4791)
  AUTHORS   .
  TITLE     Direct Submission
  JOURNAL   Exported May 12, 2021 from SnapGene Server 1.1.58
            http://www.snapgene.com
FEATURES             Location/Qualifiers
     source          1..4791
                     /organism="synthetic DNA construct"
                     /mol_type="other DNA"
     primer_bind     117..134
                     /label=L4440
                     /note="L4440 vector, forward primer"
     misc_feature    149..289
                     /label=bom
                     /note="basis of mobility region from pBR322"
     primer_bind     complement(215..234)
                     /label=pRS-marker
                     /note="pRS vectors, use to sequence yeast selectable
                     marker"
     primer_bind     375..397
                     /label=pGEX 3'
                     /note="pGEX vectors, reverse primer"
     CDS             complement(553..1431)
                     /codon_start=1
                     /gene="araC"
                     /product="L-arabinose regulatory protein"
                     /label=araC
                     /translation="MAEAQNDPLLPGYSFNAHLVAGLTPIEANGYLDFFIDRPLGMKGY
                     ILNLTIRGQGVVKNQGREFVCRPGDILLFPPGEIHHYGRHPEAREWYHQWVYFRPRAYW
                     HEWLNWPSIFANTGFFRPDEAHQPHFSDLFGQIINAGQGEGRYSELLAINLLEQLLLRR
                     MEAINESLHPPMDNRVREACQYISDHLADSNFDIASVAQHVCLSPSRLSHLFRQQLGIS
                     VLSWREDQRISQAKLLLSTTRMPIATVGRNVGFDDQLYFSRVFKKCTGASPSEFRAGCE
                     EKVNDVAVKLS"
     promoter        1458..1742
                     /gene="araBAD"
                     /label=araBAD promoter
                     /note="promoter of the L-arabinose operon of E. coli; the
                     araC regulatory gene is transcribed in the opposite
                     direction (Guzman et al., 1995)"
     primer_bind     1665..1684
                     /label=pBAD Forward
                     /note="For vectors with E. coli araBAD promoter, forward
                     primer"
     CDS             1788..1805
                     /codon_start=1
                     /product="6xHis affinity tag"
                     /label=6xHis
                     /translation="HHHHHH"
     CDS             1809..1841
                     /codon_start=1
                     /product="leader peptide from bacteriophage T7 gene 10"
                     /label=T7 tag (gene 10 leader)
                     /note="promotes efficient translation in E. coli"
                     /translation="MASMTGGQQMG"
     CDS             1845..1868
                     /codon_start=1
                     /product="Xpress(TM) epitope tag, including an enterokinase
                     recognition and cleavage site"
                     /label=Xpress(TM) tag
                     /translation="DLYDDDDK"
     CDS             1884..2603
                     /codon_start=1
                     /product="enhanced GFP with monomerizing A206K mutation
                     (Zacharias et al., 2002)"
                     /label=mEGFP
                     /note="mammalian codon-optimized"
                     /translation="MVSKGEELFTGVVPILVELDGDVNGHKFSVSGEGEGDATYGKLTL
                     KFICTTGKLPVPWPTLVTTLTYGVQCFSRYPDHMKQHDFFKSAMPEGYVQERTIFFKDD
                     GNYKTRAEVKFEGDTLVNRIELKGIDFKEDGNILGHKLEYNYNSHNVYIMADKQKNGIK
                     VNFKIRHNIEDGSVQLADHYQQNTPIGDGPVLLPDNHYLSTQSKLSKDPNEKRDHMVLL
                     EFVTAAGITLGMDELYK"
     primer_bind     complement(1929..1950)
                     /label=EGFP-N
                     /note="EGFP, reverse primer"
     primer_bind     complement(2190..2209)
                     /label=EXFP-R
                     /note="For distinguishing EGFP variants, reverse primer"
     primer_bind     2537..2558
                     /label=EGFP-C
                     /note="EGFP, forward primer"
     primer_bind     complement(2649..2666)
                     /label=pBAD Reverse
                     /note="For vectors with E. coli araBAD promoter, reverse
                     primer"
     terminator      2819..2905
                     /gene="Escherichia coli rrnB"
                     /label=rrnB T1 terminator
                     /note="transcription terminator T1 from the E. coli rrnB
                     gene"
     terminator      2997..3024
                     /label=rrnB T2 terminator
                     /note="transcription terminator T2 from the E. coli rrnB
                     gene"
     promoter        3043..3134
                     /gene="bla"
                     /label=AmpR promoter
     CDS             3135..3995
                     /codon_start=1
                     /gene="bla"
                     /product="beta-lactamase"
                     /label=AmpR
                     /note="confers resistance to ampicillin, carbenicillin, and
                     related antibiotics"
                     /translation="MSIQHFRVALIPFFAAFCLPVFAHPETLVKVKDAEDQLGARVGYI
                     ELDLNSGKILESFRPEERFPMMSTFKVLLCGAVLSRVDAGQEQLGRRIHYSQNDLVEYS
                     PVTEKHLTDGMTVRELCSAAITMSDNTAANLLLTTIGGPKELTAFLHNMGDHVTRLDRW
                     EPELNEAIPNDERDTTMPVAMATTLRKLLTGELLTLASRQQLIDWMEADKVAGPLLRSA
                     LPAGWFIADKSGAGERGSRGIIAALGPDGKPSRIVVIYTTGSQATMDERNRQIAEIGAS
                     LIKHW"
     primer_bind     complement(3353..3372)
                     /label=Amp-R
                     /note="Ampicillin resistance gene, reverse primer"
     rep_origin      4166..4754
                     /direction=RIGHT
                     /label=ori
                     /note="high-copy-number ColE1/pMB1/pBR322/pUC origin of
                     replication"
     primer_bind     4655..4674
                     /label=pBR322ori-F
                     /note="pBR322 origin, forward primer"
ORIGIN
        1 tttgctggcc ttttgctcac atgttctttc ctgcgttatc ccctgattct gtggataacc
       61 gtattaccgc ctttgagtga gctgataccg ctcgccgcag ccgaacgacc gagcgcagcg
      121 agtcagtgag cgaggaagcg gaagagcgcc tgatgcggta ttttctcctt acgcatctgt
      181 gcggtatttc acaccgcata tggtgcactc tcagtacaat ctgctctgat gccgcatagt
      241 taagccagta tacactccgc tatcgctacg tgactgggtc atggctgcgc cccgacaccc
      301 gccaacaccc gctgacgcgc cctgacgggc ttgtctgctc ccggcatccg cttacagaca
      361 agctgtgacc gtctccggga gctgcatgtg tcagaggttt tcaccgtcat caccgaaacg
      421 cgcgaggcag cagatcaatt cgcgcgcgaa ggcgaagcgg catgcataat gtgcctgtca
      481 aatggacgaa gcagggattc tgcaaaccct atgctactcc gtcaagccgt caattgtctg
      541 attcgttacc aattatgaca acttgacggc tacatcattc actttttctt cacaaccggc
      601 acggaactcg ctcgggctgg ccccggtgca ttttttaaat acccgcgaga aatagagttg
      661 atcgtcaaaa ccaacattgc gaccgacggt ggcgataggc atccgggtgg tgctcaaaag
      721 cagcttcgcc tggctgatac gttggtcctc gcgccagctt aagacgctaa tccctaactg
      781 ctggcggaaa agatgtgaca gacgcgacgg cgacaagcaa acatgctgtg cgacgctggc
      841 gatatcaaaa ttgctgtctg ccaggtgatc gctgatgtac tgacaagcct cgcgtacccg
      901 attatccatc ggtggatgga gcgactcgtt aatcgcttcc atgcgccgca gtaacaattg
      961 ctcaagcaga tttatcgcca gcagctccga atagcgccct tccccttgcc cggcgttaat
     1021 gatttgccca aacaggtcgc tgaaatgcgg ctggtgcgct tcatccgggc gaaagaaccc
     1081 cgtattggca aatattgacg gccagttaag ccattcatgc cagtaggcgc gcggacgaaa
     1141 gtaaacccac tggtgatacc attcgcgagc ctccggatga cgaccgtagt gatgaatctc
     1201 tcctggcggg aacagcaaaa tatcacccgg tcggcaaaca aattctcgtc cctgattttt
     1261 caccaccccc tgaccgcgaa tggtgagatt gagaatataa cctttcattc ccagcggtcg
     1321 gtcgataaaa aaatcgagat aaccgttggc ctcaatcggc gttaaacccg ccaccagatg
     1381 ggcattaaac gagtatcccg gcagcagggg atcattttgc gcttcagcca tacttttcat
     1441 actcccgcca ttcagagaag aaaccaattg tccatattgc atcagacatt gccgtcactg
     1501 cgtcttttac tggctcttct cgctaaccaa accggtaacc ccgcttatta aaagcattct
     1561 gtaacaaagc gggaccaaag ccatgacaaa aacgcgtaac aaaagtgtct ataatcacgg
     1621 cagaaaagtc cacattgatt atttgcacgg cgtcacactt tgctatgcca tagcattttt
     1681 atccataaga ttagcggatc ctacctgacg ctttttatcg caactctcta ctgtttctcc
     1741 atacccgttt tttgggctaa caggaggaat taaccatggg gggttctcat catcatcatc
     1801 atcatggtat ggctagcatg actggtggac agcaaatggg tcgggatctg tacgacgatg
     1861 acgataagga tccgagctcg agcatggtga gcaagggcga ggagctgttc accggggtgg
     1921 tgcccatcct ggtcgagctg gacggcgacg taaacggcca caagttcagc gtgtccggcg
     1981 agggcgaggg cgatgccacc tacggcaagc tgaccctgaa gttcatctgc accaccggca
     2041 agctgcccgt gccctggccc accctcgtga ccaccctgac ctacggcgtg cagtgcttca
     2101 gccgctaccc cgaccacatg aagcagcacg acttcttcaa gtccgccatg cccgaaggct
     2161 acgtccagga gcgcaccatc ttcttcaagg acgacggcaa ctacaagacc cgcgccgagg
     2221 tgaagttcga gggcgacacc ctggtgaacc gcatcgagct gaagggcatc gacttcaagg
     2281 aggacggcaa catcctgggg cacaagctgg agtacaacta caacagccac aacgtctata
     2341 tcatggccga caagcagaag aacggcatca aggtgaactt caagatccgc cacaacatcg
     2401 aggacggcag cgtgcagctc gccgaccact accagcagaa cacccccatc ggcgacggcc
     2461 ccgtgctgct gcccgacaac cactacctga gcacccagtc caagctgagc aaagacccca
     2521 acgagaagcg cgatcacatg gtcctgctgg agttcgtgac cgccgccggg atcactctcg
     2581 gcatggacga gctgtacaag taagaattcg aagcttggct gttttggcgg atgagagaag
     2641 attttcagcc tgatacagat taaatcagaa cgcagaagcg gtctgataaa acagaatttg
     2701 cctggcggca gtagcgcggt ggtcccacct gaccccatgc cgaactcaga agtgaaacgc
     2761 cgtagcgccg atggtagtgt ggggtctccc catgcgagag tagggaactg ccaggcatca
     2821 aataaaacga aaggctcagt cgaaagactg ggcctttcgt tttatctgtt gtttgccggt
     2881 gaacgctctc ctgagtagga caaatccgcc gggagcggat ttgaacgttg cgaagcaacg
     2941 gcccggaggg tggcgggcag gacgcccgcc ataaactgcc aggcatcaaa ttaagcagaa
     3001 ggccatcctg acggatggcc tttttgcgtt tctacaaact cttttgttta tttttctaaa
     3061 tacattcaaa tatgtatccg ctcatgagac aataaccctg ataaatgctt caataatatt
     3121 gaaaaaggaa gagtatgagt attcaacatt tccgtgtcgc ccttattccc ttttttgcgg
     3181 cattttgcct tcctgttttt gctcacccag aaacgctggt gaaagtaaaa gatgctgaag
     3241 atcagttggg tgcacgagtg ggttacatcg aactggatct caacagcggt aagatccttg
     3301 agagttttcg ccccgaagaa cgttttccaa tgatgagcac ttttaaagtt ctgctatgtg
     3361 gcgcggtatt atcccgtgtt gacgccgggc aagagcaact cggtcgccgc atacactatt
     3421 ctcagaatga cttggttgag tactcaccag tcacagaaaa gcatcttacg gatggcatga
     3481 cagtaagaga attatgcagt gctgccataa ccatgagtga taacactgcg gccaacttac
     3541 ttctgacaac gatcggagga ccgaaggagc taaccgcttt tttgcacaac atgggggatc
     3601 atgtaactcg ccttgatcgt tgggaaccgg agctgaatga agccatacca aacgacgagc
     3661 gtgacaccac gatgcctgta gcaatggcaa caacgttgcg caaactatta actggcgaac
     3721 tacttactct agcttcccgg caacaattaa tagactggat ggaggcggat aaagttgcag
     3781 gaccacttct gcgctcggcc cttccggctg gctggtttat tgctgataaa tctggagccg
     3841 gtgagcgtgg gtctcgcggt atcattgcag cactggggcc agatggtaag ccctcccgta
     3901 tcgtagttat ctacacgacg gggagtcagg caactatgga tgaacgaaat agacagatcg
     3961 ctgagatagg tgcctcactg attaagcatt ggtaactgtc agaccaagtt tactcatata
     4021 tactttagat tgatttaaaa cttcattttt aatttaaaag gatctaggtg aagatccttt
     4081 ttgataatct catgaccaaa atcccttaac gtgagttttc gttccactga gcgtcagacc
     4141 ccgtagaaaa gatcaaagga tcttcttgag atcctttttt tctgcgcgta atctgctgct
     4201 tgcaaacaaa aaaaccaccg ctaccagcgg tggtttgttt gccggatcaa gagctaccaa
     4261 ctctttttcc gaaggtaact ggcttcagca gagcgcagat accaaatact gtccttctag
     4321 tgtagccgta gttaggccac cacttcaaga actctgtagc accgcctaca tacctcgctc
     4381 tgctaatcct gttaccagtg gctgctgcca gtggcgataa gtcgtgtctt accgggttgg
     4441 actcaagacg atagttaccg gataaggcgc agcggtcggg ctgaacgggg ggttcgtgca
     4501 cacagcccag cttggagcga acgacctaca ccgaactgag atacctacag cgtgagctat
     4561 gagaaagcgc cacgcttccc gaagggagaa aggcggacag gtatccggta agcggcaggg
     4621 tcggaacagg agagcgcacg agggagcttc cagggggaaa cgcctggtat ctttatagtc
     4681 ctgtcgggtt tcgccacctc tgacttgagc gtcgattttt gtgatgctcg tcaggggggc
     4741 ggagcctatg gaaaaacgcc agcaacgcgg cctttttacg gttcctggcc t
//
