[The description below was written by a language model from this plasmid's Addgene catalogue record and the feature table of its GenBank file.]
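Description:
mEGFP-pBAD is a bacterial expression plasmid of about 4.8 kb, built on a pBAD-type backbone for arabinose-inducible production of the green fluorescent protein mEGFP in E. coli. It replicates from a high-copy ColE1/pMB1-family origin and is selected through the bla (AmpR) gene, which confers ampicillin resistance from its own promoter. A bom (basis of mobility) region derived from pBR322 is also annotated. The catalogue lists the plasmid as an empty backbone with no additional insert, and the cloning method is recorded as unknown.

Expression is controlled by the araBAD promoter together with the divergently transcribed araC gene. The AraC regulator keeps the promoter repressed in the absence of L-arabinose and activates it when the sugar is present, allowing tight, titratable induction. Downstream of the promoter, the annotated coding features begin with a 6xHis affinity tag, followed by the T7 gene 10 leader peptide, which promotes efficient translation. Next comes an Xpress epitope that includes an enterokinase cleavage site, and then mEGFP. This mEGFP is a mammalian codon-optimized enhanced GFP carrying the monomerizing A206K mutation, with recorded excitation at 488 nm and emission at 507 nm. Transcription ends at the tandem rrnB T1 and T2 terminators. pBAD forward and reverse primer sites flank the cassette for sequence verification.

The arrangement yields an N-terminally His-tagged fluorescent protein suited to metal-affinity purification, which the depositor notes as the purpose of the tag, and the enterokinase site offers a way to remove the tag region afterwards. The plasmid can serve as a source of recombinant mEGFP or as a backbone for bacterial mEGFP fusion constructs, although the record does not describe specific cloning sites.
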