Addgene plasmid #54622: mEGFP-pBAD
Purpose: (Empty Backbone) Localization: Protein Expression Vector , Excitation: 488, Emission: 507
Depositing lab: Michael Davidson. Depositing organization: Florida State University, Tallahassee.
Backbone
  Vector backbone: mEGFP-pBAD
  Backbone size (bp): 4800
  Vector type: Bacterial Expression
  Tag / fusion protein: mEGFP (C terminal on backbone); 6xHis (N terminal on backbone)
Growth in bacteria
  Bacterial resistance: Ampicillin, 100 μg/mL
  Growth temperature: 37°C
  Growth strain: DH5alpha
  Copy number: High Copy
Gene/Insert
  Gene/Insert name: None
  Tag / fusion protein: mEGFP (C terminal on backbone); 6xHis (N terminal on backbone)
  Cloning method: Unknown
  Sequencing primers: 5′ pBAD-Fwd; 3′ pBAD-rev
Terms and licenses: Academic/Nonprofit Terms; Industry Terms
Depositor comments: Contains 6x-Histidine tag for protein purification. Excitation = 488; Emission = 507
How to cite: mEGFP-pBAD was a gift from Michael Davidson (Addgene plasmid # 54622 ; http://n2t.net/addgene:54622 ; RRID:Addgene_54622)
