>Addgene plasmid #54622 | mEGFP-pBAD | depositor partial sequence | sequence record 85019 | insert sequence
CTACCTGACGCTTTTTATCGCAACTCTCTACTGTTTCTCCATACCCGTTTTTTGGGCTAACAGGAGGAAT
TAACCATGGGGGGTTCTCATCATCATCATCATCATGGTATGGCTAGCATGACTGGTGGACAGCAAATGGG
TCGGGATCTGTACGACGATGACGATAAGGATCCGAGCTCGAGCATGGTGAGCAAGGGCGAGGAGCTGTTC
ACCGGGGTGGTGCCCATCCTGGTCGAGCTGGACGGCGACGTAAACGGCCACAAGTTCAGCGTGTCCGGCG
AGGGCGAGGGCGATGCCACCTACGGCAAGCTGACCCTGAAGTTCATCTGCACCACCGGCAAGCTGCCCGT
GCCCTGGCCCACCCTCGTGACCACCCTGACCTACGGCGTGCAGTGCTTCAGCCGCTACCCCGACCACATG
AAGCAGCACGACTTCTTCAAGTCCGCCATGCCCGAAGGCTACGTCCAGGAGCGCACCATCTTCTTCAAGG
ACGACGGCAACTACAAGACCCGCGCCGAGGTGAAGTTCGAGGGCGACACCCTGGTGAACCGCATCGAGCT
GAAGGGCATCGACTTCAAGGAGGACGGCAACATCCTGGGGCACAAGCTGGAGTACAACTACAACAGCCAC
AACGTCTATATCATGGCCGACAAGCAGAAGAACGGCATCAAGGTGAACTTCAAGATCCGCCACAACATCG
AGGACGGCAGCGTGCAGCTCGCCGACCACTACCAGCAGAACACCCCCATCGGCGACGGCCCCGTGCTGCT
GCCCGACAACCACTACCTGAGCACCCAGTCCAAGCTGAGCAAAGACCCCAACGAGAAGCGCGATCACATG
GTCCTGCTGGAGTTCGTGACCGCCGCCGGGATCACTCTCGGCATGGACGAGCTGTACAAGTAAGAATTCG
AAGCTTGGCTGTTTTGGCGGATGAGAGAAGATTTTCAGCCTGATACAGATTAAATCAGAACGCAGAAGCG
TCGTAAACAGAACTACATAGG
