>Addgene plasmid #54622 | mEGFP-pBAD | addgene partial sequence | sequence record 93456 | pBAD-F 5'-ATGCCATAGCATTTTTATCC-3'
GGCTAGCATGACTGGTGGACAGCAAATGGGTCGGGATCTGTACGACGATGACGATAAGGATCCGAGCTCG
AGCATGGTGAGCAAGGGCGAGGAGCTGTTCACCGGGGTGGTGCCCATCCTGGTCGAGCTGGACGGCGACG
TAAACGGCCACAAGTTCAGCGTGTCCGGCGAGGGCGAGGGCGATGCCACCTACGGCAAGCTGACCCTGAA
GTTCATCTGCACCACCGGCAAGCTGCCCGTGCCCTGGCCCACCCTCGTGACCACCCTGACCTACGGCGTG
CAGTGCTTCAGCCGCTACCCCGACCACATGAAGCAGCACGACTTCTTCAAGTCCGCCATGCCCGAAGGCT
ACGTCCAGGAGCGCACCATCTTCTTCAAGGACGACGGCAACTACAAGACCCGCGCCGAGGTGAAGTTCGA
GGGCGACACCCTGGTGAACCGCATCGAGCTGAAGGGCATCGACTTCAAGGAGGACGGCAACATCCTGGGG
CACAAGCTGGAGTACAACTACAACAGCCACAACGTCTATATCATGGCCGACAAGCAGAAGAACGGCATCA
AGGTGAACTTCAAGATCCGCCACAACATCGAGGACGGCAGCGTGCAGCTCGCCGACCACTACCAGCAGAA
CACCCCCATCGGCGACGGCCCCGTGCTGCTGCCCGACAACCACTACCTGAGCACCCAGTCCAAGCTGAGC
AA
